Addgene plasmid #105345: pCK013
Purpose: Bacterial translocation fo proteins into plant cells
Depositing lab: Johannes Stuttmann. Depositing organization: Martin-Luther-Universitaet Halle-Wittenberg. Publication: Peripheral infrastructure vectors and an extended set of plant parts for the Modular Cloning system. Gantner J, Ordon J, Ilse T, Kretschmer C, Gruetzner R, Lofke C, Dagdas Y, Burstenbinder K, Marillonnet S, Stuttmann J. PLoS One. 2018 May 30;13(5):e0197185. doi: 10.1371/journal.pone.0197185. eCollection 2018. PubMed 29847550.
Backbone
  Vector backbone: pBRM-derivate (Szczesny et al., 2010)
  Vector type: Bacterial secretion
  Selectable markers: Chloramphenicol
Growth in bacteria
  Bacterial resistance: Chloramphenicol and Gentamicin, 25 & 10 μg/mL
  Growth temperature: 37°C
  Growth strain: ccdB Survival
  Copy number: Low Copy
Gene/Insert
  Gene/Insert name: secretion signal, ccdB cassette
  Species: Synthetic
  Mutation: BsaI restriction sites removed
  Cloning method: Restriction Enzyme; 5′ cloning site BsaI (destroyed during cloning); 3′ cloning site EcoRI (destroyed during cloning)
Terms and licenses: Academic/Nonprofit Terms; Industry Terms: Not Available to Industry
How to cite: pCK013 was a gift from Johannes Stuttmann (Addgene plasmid # 105345 ; http://n2t.net/addgene:105345 ; RRID:Addgene_105345)
