[The description below was written by a language model from this plasmid's Addgene catalogue record, the feature table of its GenBank file and pLannotate feature annotations shown in this document.]
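Description:
pCK013 is a broad-host-range bacterial expression vector built for translocating proteins of interest from bacteria into plant cells. It is a pBRM derivative, which the sequence record traces to pBBR1MCS-5. Replication relies on the pBBR1 oriV together with the pBBR1 Rep protein, a low-copy system that functions in many Gram-negative species as well as E. coli. The backbone carries a gentamicin acetyltransferase gene for selection.

The payload is a lac promoter unit (CAP binding site, promoter and operator) driving an open reading frame for the N-terminal portion of the avirulence protein AvrRps4. The open reading frame ends at an annotated predicted cleavage site between two glycine residues. This fragment serves as the secretion/translocation signal named in the catalogue entry. Downstream lies a counter-selection cassette containing a chloramphenicol acetyltransferase gene with its own cat promoter and the ccdB toxin gene, followed by a 3xMyc epitope tag. The cassette explains why the plasmid is kept under both chloramphenicol and gentamicin selection in a ccdB-tolerant strain. The record notes that BsaI sites were removed from the vector, and the associated publication concerns the Modular Cloning system. Together with the "CDS1" in the GenBank record name, this suggests the cassette is replaced by Golden Gate insertion of a coding-sequence module. The product would then be a fusion of the AvrRps4 N-terminus, the protein of interest and a C-terminal Myc tag, although the record does not describe the exact overhangs.

Several short annotated fragments (lacI, ccdA, M13 ori, TcR, additional CmR pieces) appear to be backbone remnants rather than functional elements. The two sequence records differ by only a few nucleotides in length.
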