LOCUS       pCK013_AvrRPS4N_CDS1 6389 bp DNA circular SYN 10-JAN-2005
DEFINITION  Cloning vector pBBR1MCS-5 REP, LacZ alpha peptide (lacZ alpha), and
            gentamicin-3-acetyltransferase genes, complete cds.
ACCESSION   U25061
VERSION     U25061.1 GI:833825
KEYWORDS    .
SOURCE      Cloning vector pBBR1MCS-5 (unknown)
  ORGANISM  Cloning vector pBBR1MCS-5 other sequences; artificial sequences;
            vectors.
REFERENCE   1 (bases 1 to 4768)
  AUTHORS   Kovach,M.E., Phillips,R.W., Elzer,P.H., Roop,R.M. II and
            Peterson,K.M.
  TITLE     pBBR1MCS: a broad-host-range cloning vector
  JOURNAL   BioTechniques 16 (5), 800-802 (1994)
  PUBMED    8068328
REFERENCE   2 (bases 1 to 4768)
  AUTHORS   Kovach,M.E., Elzer,P.H., Hill,D.S., Robertson,G.T., Farris,M.A.,
            Roop,R.M. II and Peterson,K.M.
  TITLE     Four new derivatives of the broad-host-range cloning vector
            pBBR1MCS, carrying different antibiotic-resistance cassettes
  JOURNAL   Gene 166 (1), 175-176 (1995)
  PUBMED    8529885
REFERENCE   3 (bases 1 to 4768)
  AUTHORS   Kovach,M.E.
  TITLE     Direct Submission
  JOURNAL   Submitted (13-APR-1995) Michael E. Kovach, Microbiology, Louisiana
            State University, 1501 Kings Highway, Shreveport, LA 71130, USA
FEATURES             Location/Qualifiers
     CDS             complement(158..691)
                     /function="resistance to gentamicin"
                     /codon_start=1
                     /transl_table=11
                     /product="gentamicin-3-acetyltransferase"
                     /protein_id="AAB06696.1"
                     /db_xref="GI:833828"
                     /translation="MLRSSNDVTQQGSRPKTKLGGSSMGIIRTCRLGPDQVKSMRAALD
                     LFGREFGDVATYSQHQPDSDYLGNLLRSKTFIALAAFDQEAVVGALAAYVLPRFEQPRS
                     EIYIYDLAVSGEHRRQGIATALINLLKHEANALGAYVIYVQADYGDDPAVALYTKLGIR
                     EEVMHFDIDPSTAT"
     primer          1077..1094
                     /label="pBR1180F"
     promoter        1123..1280
                     /label="plac"
     CDS             1286..>1687
                     /gene="avrRps4"
                     /codon_start=1
                     /transl_table=11
                     /product="avirulence protein"
                     /protein_id="AAB51082.1"
                     /db_xref="GI:1008894"
                     /translation="MTRISTSSVNSSFSYSAPAEEAQNRVSSAPTNSSPPGTTTAVAQA
                     SEGQKKPGAVLSMHAQRLRQLCESSSHQYRQNALLAKSFDAQRLDINTQAGPSNSPHLN
                     ALNKLQQRDFKPAAGGLEIPFTPKSLLGGGKRVYQIGSSSRDVQVCPRGAGAALRQEIE
                     DKQLMVNNLTDELQDAIDEANPAEIANTSQQLRHARADLADLQRRFAVLRNEDRRIN"
     primer          1541..1561
                     /label="JS770-sequencing primer"
     Site            1682..1687
                     /site_type="cleavage site"
                     /label="predicted cleavage between Gyl133-Gly134"
     CDS             1812..2471
                     /invitrogen="1080000"
                     /label="Cm(R)"
     CDS             2813..3118
                     /invitrogen="1060000"
                     /label="ccdB"
     CDS             3155..3265
                     /label="3xmyc"
     primer          complement(3334..3356)
                     /label="pBRMenlaczR"
     CDS             complement(3832..4494)
                     /note="required for plasmid replication"
                     /codon_start=1
                     /transl_table=11
                     /product="REP"
                     /protein_id="AAB06694.1"
                     /db_xref="GI:833826"
                     /translation="MATQSREIGIQAKNKPGHWVQTERKAHEAWAGLIARKPTAAMLLH
                     HLVAQMGHQNAVVVSQKTLSKLIGRSLRTVQYAVKDLVAERWISVVKLNGPGTVSAYVV
                     NDRVAWGQPRDQLRLSVFSAAVVVDHDDQDESLLGHGDLRRIPTLYPGEQQLPTGPGEE
                     PPSQPGIPGMEPDLPALTETEEWERRGQQRLPMPDEPCFLDDGEPLEPPTRVTLPRR"
ORIGIN
        1 GCTGACGGAA CAGCGGGAAG TCCAGCGCCA GAAACAGGCC CAGCGCCAGC AGGAACGCGG
       61 GCGCGCACAT TTCCCCGAAA AGTGCCACCT GGCGGCGTTG TGACAATTTA CCGAACAACT
      121 CCGCGGCCGG GAAGCCGATC TCGGCTTGAA CGAATTGTTA GGTGGCGGTA CTTGGGTCGA
      181 TATCAAAGTG CATCACTTCT TCCCGTATGC CCAACTTTGT ATAGAGAGCC ACTGCGGGAT
      241 CGTCACCGTA ATCTGCTTGC ACGTAGATCA CATAAGCACC AAGCGCGTTG GCCTCATGCT
      301 TGAGGAGATT GATGAGCGCG GTGGCAATGC CCTGCCTCCG GTGCTCGCCG GAGACTGCGA
      361 GATCATAGAT ATAGATCTCA CTACGCGGCT GCTCAAACCT GGGCAGAACG TAAGCCGCGA
      421 GAGCGCCAAC AACCGCTTCT TGGTCGAAGG CAGCAAGCGC GATGAATGTC TTACTACGGA
      481 GCAAGTTCCC GAGGTAATCG GAGTCCGGCT GATGTTGGGA GTAGGTGGCT ACGTCTCCGA
      541 ACTCACGACC GAAAAGATCA AGAGCAGCCC GCATGGATTT GACTTGGTCA GGGCCGAGCC
      601 TACATGTGCG AATGATGCCC ATACTTGAGC CACCTAACTT TGTTTTAGGG CGACTGCCCT
      661 GCTGCGTAAC ATCGTTGCTG CTGCGTAACA TCGTTGCTGC TCCATAACAT CAAACATCGA
      721 CCCACGGCGT AACGCGCTTG CTGCTTGGAT GCCCGAGGCA TAGACTGTAC AAAAAAACAG
      781 TCATAACAAG CCATGAAAAC CGCCACTGCG CCGTTACCAC CGCTGCGTTC GGTCAAGGTT
      841 CTGGACCAGT TGCGTGAGCG CATACGCTAC TTGCATTACA GTTTACGAAC CGAACAGGCT
      901 TATGTCAACT GGGTTCGTGC CTTCATCCGT TTCCACGGTG TGCGTCCATG GGCAAATATT
      961 ATACGCAAGG CGACAAGGTG CTGATGCCGC TGGCGATTCA GGTTCATCAT GCCGTTTGTG
     1021 ATGGCTTCCA TGTCGGCAGA ATGCTTAATG AATTACAACA GTTTTTATGC ATGCGCCCAA
     1081 TACGCAAACC GCCTCTCCCC GCGCGTTGGC CGATTCATTA ATGCAGCTGG CACGACAGGT
     1141 TTCCCGACTG GAAAGCGGGC AGTGAGCGCA ACGCAATTAA TGTGAGTTAG CTCACTCATT
     1201 AGGCACCCCA GGCTTTACAC TTTATGCTTC CGGCTCGTAT GTTGTGTGGA ATTGTGAGCG
     1261 GATAACAATT TCACACAGGA GAATTATGAC TCGAATTTCA ACCAGTTCAG TAAATTCCAG
     1321 CTTCAGTTAC TCGGCCCCTG CAGAGGAAGC GCAAAACCGC GTTTCCTCAG CCCCCACCAA
     1381 CTCCTCTCCA CCTGGCACCA CAACCGCTGT CGCCCAGGCG TCAGAGGGGC AAAAAAAGCC
     1441 GGGGGCGGTA TTAAGCATGC ATGCACAGCG ACTGCGCCAA TTGTGTGAGA GTTCATCTCA
     1501 CCAGTACCGG CAGAACGCGC TATTAGCTAA ATCTTTTGAT GCTCAACGCC TAGACATTAA
     1561 CACTCAAGCG GGCCCTTCCA ATAGCCCTCA CCTGAACGCT CTCAACAAGC TCCAACAACG
     1621 AGATTTCAAA CCTGCGGCTG GCGGGCTAGA AATCCCATTT ACACCCAAAT CCCTATTGGG
     1681 TGGAGGTgca ATGagagacc TGAGACGTTG ATCGGCACGT AAGAGGTTCC AACTTTCACC
     1741 ATAATGAAAT AAGATCACTA CCGGGCGTAT TTTTTGAGTT ATCGAGATTT TCAGGAGCTA
     1801 AGGAAGCTAA AATGGAGAAA AAAATCACTG GATATACCAC CGTTGATATA TCCCAATGGC
     1861 ATCGTAAAGA ACATTTTGAG GCATTTCAGT CAGTTGCTCA ATGTACCTAT AACCAGACCG
     1921 TTCAGCTGGA TATTACGGCC TTTTTAAAGA CCGTAAAGAA AAATAAGCAC AAGTTTTATC
     1981 CGGCCTTTAT TCACATTCTT GCCCGCCTGA TGAATGCTCA TCCGGAATTC CGTATGGCAA
     2041 TGAAAGACGG TGAGCTGGTG ATATGGGATA GTGTTCACCC TTGTTACACC GTTTTCCATG
     2101 AGCAAACTGA AACGTTTTCA TCGCTCTGGA GTGAATACCA CGACGATTTC CGGCAGTTTC
     2161 TACACATATA TTCGCAAGAT GTGGCGTGTT ACGGTGAAAA CCTGGCCTAT TTCCCTAAAG
     2221 GGTTTATTGA GAATATGTTT TTCGTCTCAG CCAATCCCTG GGTGAGTTTC ACCAGTTTTG
     2281 ATTTAAACGT GGCCAATATG GACAACTTCT TCGCCCCCGT TTTCACCATG GGCAAATATT
     2341 ATACGCAAGG CGACAAGGTG CTGATGCCGC TGGCGATTCA GGTTCATCAT GCCGTCTGTG
     2401 ATGGCTTCCA TGTCGGCAGA ATGCTTAATG AATTACAACA GTACTGCGAT GAGTGGCAGG
     2461 GCGGGGCGTA ATCGCGTGGA TCCGGCTTAC TAAAAGCCAG ATAACAGTAT GCGTATTTGC
     2521 GCGCTGATTT TTGCGGTATA AGAATATATA CTGATATGTA TACCCGAAGT ATGTCAAAAA
     2581 GAGGTaTGCT ATGAAGCAGC GTATTACAGT GACAGTTGAC AGCGACAGCT ATCAGTTGCT
     2641 CAAGGCATAT ATGATGTCAA TATCTCCGGT CTGGTAAGCA CAACCATGCA GAATGAAGCC
     2701 CGTCGTCTGC GTGCCGAACG CTGGAAAGCG GAAAATCAGG AAGGGATGGC TGAGGTCGCC
     2761 CGGTTTATTG AAATGAACGG CTCTTTTGCT GACGAGAACA GGGgCTGGTG AAATGCAGTT
     2821 TAAGGTTTAC ACCTATAAAA GAGAGAGCCG TTATCGTCTG TTTGTGGATG TACAGAGTGA
     2881 TATTATTGAC ACGCCCGGGC GACGGATGGT GATCCCCCTG GCCAGTGCAC GTCTGCTGTC
     2941 AGATAAAGTC TCCCGTGAAC TTTACCCGGT GGTGCATATC GGGGATGAAA GCTGGCGCAT
     3001 GATGACCACC GATATGGCCA GTGTGCCGGT tTCCGTTATC GGGGAAGAAG TGGCTGATCT
     3061 CAGCCACCGC GAAAATGACA TCAAAAACGC CATTAACCTG ATGTTCTGGG GAATATAAAT
     3121 GTCAGGCTCC CTTATACACA GCCAGTCggt ctcagcttaa caaaagttga tttctgaaga
     3181 agatttgaac ggtgaacaaa agctaatctc cgaggaagac ttgaacggtg aacaaaaatt
     3241 aatctcagaa gaagacttga actgaAAGCT TTAAGCGTTA ATATTTTGTT AAAATTCGCG
     3301 TTAAATTTTT GTTAAATCAG CTCATTTTTT AACCAATAGG CCGACTGCGA TGAGTGGCAG
     3361 GGCGGGGCGT AATTTTTTTA AGGCAGTTAT TGGTGCCCTT AAACGCCTGG TGCTACGCCT
     3421 GAATAAGTGA TAATAAGCGG ATGAATGGCA GAAATTCGAA AGCAAATTCG ACCCGGTCGT
     3481 CGGTTCAGGG CAGGGTCGTT AAATAGCCGC TTATGTCTAT TGCTGGTTTA CCGGTTTATT
     3541 GACTACCGGA AGCAGTGTGA CCGTGTGCTT CTCAAATGCC TGAGGCCAGT TTGCTCAGGC
     3601 TCTCCCCGTG GAGGTAATAA TTGACGATAT GATCATTTAT TCTGCCTCCC AGAGCCTGAT
     3661 AAAAACGGTG AATCCGTTAG CGAGGTGCCG CCGGCTTCCA TTCAGGTCGA GGTGGCCCGG
     3721 CTCCATGCAC CGCGACGCAA CGCGGGGAGG CAGACAAGGT ATAGGGCGGC GAGGCGGCTA
     3781 CAGCCGATAG TCTGGAACAG CGCACTTACG GGTTGCTGCG CAACCCAAGT GCTACCGGCG
     3841 CGGCAGCGTG ACCCGTGTCG GCGGCTCCAA CGGCTCGCCA TCGTCCAGAA AACACGGCTC
     3901 ATCGGGCATC GGCAGGCGCT GCTGCCCGCG CCGTTCCCAT TCCTCCGTTT CGGTCAAGGC
     3961 TGGCAGGTCT GGTTCCATGC CCGGAATGCC GGGCTGGCTG GGCGGCTCCT CGCCGGGGCC
     4021 GGTCGGTAGT TGCTGCTCGC CCGGATACAG GGTCGGGATG CGGCGCAGGT CGCCATGCCC
     4081 CAACAGCGAT TCGTCCTGGT CGTCGTGATC AACCACCACG GCGGCACTGA ACACCGACAG
     4141 GCGCAACTGG TCGCGGGGCT GGCCCCACGC CACGCGGTCA TTGACCACGT AGGCCGACAC
     4201 GGTGCCGGGG CCGTTGAGCT TCACGACGGA GATCCAGCGC TCGGCCACCA AGTCCTTGAC
     4261 TGCGTATTGG ACCGTCCGCA AAGAACGTCC GATGAGCTTG GAAAGTGTCT TCTGGCTGAC
     4321 CACCACGGCG TTCTGGTGGC CCATCTGCGC CACGAGGTGA TGCAGCAGCA TTGCCGCCGT
     4381 GGGTTTCCTC GCAATAAGCC CGGCCCACGC CTCATGCGCT TTGCGTTCCG TTTGCACCCA
     4441 GTGACCGGGC TTGTTCTTGG CTTGAATGCC GATTTCTCTG GACTGCGTGG CCATGCTTAT
     4501 CTCCATGCGG TAGGGTGCCG CACGGTTGCG GCACCATGCG CAATCAGCTG CAACTTTTCG
     4561 GCAGCGCGAC AACAATTATG CGTTGCGTAA AAGTGGCAGT CAATTACAGA TTTTCTTTAA
     4621 CCTACGCAAT GAGCTATTGC GGGGGGTGCC GCAATGAGCT GTTGCGTACC CCCCTTTTTT
     4681 AAGTTGTTGA TTTTTAAGTC TTTCGCATTT CGCCCTATAT CTAGTTCTTT GGTGCCCAAA
     4741 GAAGGGCACC CCTGCGGGGT TCCCCCACGC CTTCGGCGCG GCTCCCCCTC CGGCAAAAAG
     4801 TGGCCCCTCC GGGGCTTGTT GATCGACTGC GCGGCCTTCG GCCTTGCCCA AGGTGGCGCT
     4861 GCCCCCTTGG AACCCCCGCA CTCGCCGCCG TGAGGCTCGG GGGGCAGGCG GGCGGGCTTC
     4921 GCCTTCGACT GCCCCCACTC GCATAGGCTT GGGTCGTTCC AGGCGCGTCA AGGCCAAGCC
     4981 GCTGCGCGGT CGCTGCGCGA GCCTTGACCC GCCTTCCACT TGGTGTCCAA CCGGCAAGCG
     5041 AAGCGCGCAG GCCGCAGGCC GGAGGCTTTT CCCCAGAGAA AATTAAAAAA ATTGATGGGG
     5101 CAAGGCCGCA GGCCGCGCAG TTGGAGCCGG TGGGTATGTG GTCGAAGGCT GGGTAGCCGG
     5161 TGGGCAATCC CTGTGGTCAA GCTCGTGGGC AGGCGCAGCC TGTCCATCAG CTTGTCCAGC
     5221 AGGGTTGTCC ACGGGCCGAG CGAAGCGAGC CAGCCGGTGG CCGCTCGCGG CCATCGTCCA
     5281 CATATCCACG GGCTGGCAAG GGAGCGCAGC GACCGCGCAG GGCGAAGCCC GGAGAGCAAG
     5341 CCCGTAGGGC GCCGCAGCCG CCGTAGGCGG TCACGACTTT GCGAAGCAAA GTCTAGTGAG
     5401 TATACTCAAG CATTGAGTGG CCCGCCGGAG GCACCGCCTT GCGCTGCCCC CGTCGAGCCG
     5461 GTTGGACACC AAAAGGGAGG GGCAGGCATG GCGGCATACG CGATCATGCG ATGCAAGAAG
     5521 CTGGCGAAAA TGGGCAACGT GGCGGCCAGT CTCAAGCACG CCTACCGCGA GCGCGAGACG
     5581 CCCAACGCTG ACGCCAGCAG GACGCCAGAG AACGAGCACT GGGCGGCCAG CAGCACCGAT
     5641 GAAGCGATGG GCCGACTGCG CGAGTTGCTG CCAGAGAAGC GGCGCAAGGA CGCTGTGTTG
     5701 GCGGTCGAGT ACGTCATGAC GGCCAGCCCG GAATGGTGGA AGTCGGCCAG CCAAGAACAG
     5761 CAGGCGGCGT TCTTCGAGAA GGCGCACAAG TGGCTGGCGG ACAAGTACGG GGCGGATCGC
     5821 ATCGTGACGG CCAGCATCCA CCGTGACGAA ACCAGCCCGC ACATGACCGC GTTCGTGGTG
     5881 CCGCTGACGC AGGACGGCAG GCTGTCGGCC AAGGAGTTCA TCGGCAACAA AGCGCAGATG
     5941 ACCCGCGACC AGACCACGTT TGCGGCCGCT GTGGCCGATC TAGGGCTGCA ACGGGGCATC
     6001 GAGGGCAGCA AGGCACGTCA CACGCGCATT CAGGCGTTCT ACGAGGCCCT GGAGCGGCCA
     6061 CCAGTGGGCC ACGTCACCAT CAGCCCGCAA GCGGTCGAGC CACGCGCCTA TGCACCGCAG
     6121 GGATTGGCCG AAAAGCTGGG AATCTCAAAG CGCGTTGAGA CGCCGGAAGC CGTGGCCGAC
     6181 CGGCTGACAA AAGCGGTTCG GCAGGGGTAT GAGCCTGCCC TACAGGCCGC CGCAGGAGCG
     6241 CGTGAGATGC GCAAGAAGGC CGATCAAGCC CAAGAGACGG CCCGAgATCT TCGGGAGCGC
     6301 CTGAAGCCCG TTCTGGACGC CCTGGGGCCG TTGAATCGGG ATATGCAGGC CAAGGCCGCC
     6361 GCGATCATCA AGGCCGTGGG CGAAAAGCT
//
