Features (pLannotate 1.2.2; 17 found; start..end, strand, type, name):
    157..690     -  CDS            GmR: gentamycin acetyltransferase; aacC1; confers resistance to gentamycin
    879..907     -  promoter       Pc promoter: intI1 (promoter lies within the coding sequence); class 1 integron promoter
    945..1061    +  CDS            CmR (fragment): chloramphenicol acetyltransferase; cat; confers resistance to chloramphenicol
   1072..1164    +  CDS            lacI (fragment): lac repressor; lacI; The lac repressor binds to the lac operator to inhibit transcription in E. coli. This inhibition can be relieved by adding lactose or isopropyl-β-D-thiogalactopyranoside (IPTG).
   1177..1198    +  protein_bind   CAP binding site: CAP binding activates transcription in the presence of cAMP. E. coli catabolite activator protein
   1213..1243    +  promoter       lac promoter: promoter for the E. coli lac operon
   1251..1267    +  protein_bind   lac operator: The lac repressor binds to the lac operator to inhibit transcription in E. coli. This inhibition can be relieved by adding lactose or isopropyl-β-D-thiogalactopyranoside (IPTG). lac repressor encoded by lacI
   1708..1810    +  promoter       cat promoter: promoter of the E. coli cat gene encoding chloramphenicol acetyltransferase
   1811..2469    +  CDS            CmR: chloramphenicol acetyltransferase; cat; confers resistance to chloramphenicol
   2651..2809    +  CDS            ccdA (fragment): CCDA_ECO57 - Also known as H, letA. Experimental evidence at protein level: Swiss-Prot protein existence level 1. Antitoxin component of a type II toxin-antitoxin (TA) system which inhibits the post-segregational killing (PSK) of plasmid-free cells, also referred to as a plasmid addiction system. Binds to and blocks the activity of CcdB; will also remove bound CcdB protein from the CcdB-GyrA complex by forming a CcdA-CcdB complex, a process termed rejuvenation. Functions as a transcriptional corepressor for the ccdAB operon, repression also requires CcdB (By similarity). From Escherichia coli
   2814..3116    +  CDS            ccdB: CCDB_ECOLI - Also known as G, letB, letD. Experimental evidence at protein level: Swiss-Prot protein existence level 1. Toxic component of a type II toxin-antitoxin (TA) system, functioning in plasmid maintainence. Responsible for the post- segregational killing (PSK) of plasmid-free cells, also referred to as a plasmid addiction system. Half-life of over 2 hours. Cell killing by CcdB is accompanied by filamentation, defects in chromosome and plasmid segregation, defects in cell division, formation of anucleate cells, decreased DNA synthesis and plasmid loss. Interferes with the activity of DN
   3160..3263    +  CDS            13xMyc (fragment): 13 tandem Myc epitope tags
   3276..3343    -  rep_origin     M13 ori (fragment): M13 bacteriophage origin of replication; arrow indicates direction of (+) strand synthesis
   3343..3374    +  CDS            CmR (fragment): chloramphenicol acetyltransferase confers resistance to chloramphenicol
   3704..3773    -  CDS            TcR (fragment): tetracycline efflux protein; tet; confers resistance to tetracycline
   3834..4496    -  CDS            pBBR1 Rep: replication protein for the broad-host-range plasmid pBBR1 from Bordetella bronchiseptica
   4497..5268    -  rep_origin     pBBR1 oriV: replication origin of the broad-host-range plasmid pBBR1 from Bordetella bronchiseptica; requires the pBBR1 Rep protein for replication
>Addgene plasmid #105345 | pCK013 | addgene full sequence | sequence record 207475 | Addgene NGS Result
GCTGACGGAACAGCGGGAAGTCCAGCGCCAGAAACAGGCCCAGCGCCAGCAGGAACGCGGGCGCGCACAT
TTCCCCGAAAAGTGCCACCTGCGGCGTTGTGACAATTTACCGAACAACTCCGCGGCCGGGAAGCCGATCT
CGGCTTGAACGAATTGTTAGGTGGCGGTACTTGGGTCGATATCAAAGTGCATCACTTCTTCCCGTATGCC
CAACTTTGTATAGAGAGCCACTGCGGGATCGTCACCGTAATCTGCTTGCACGTAGATCACATAAGCACCA
AGCGCGTTGGCCTCATGCTTGAGGAGATTGATGAGCGCGGTGGCAATGCCCTGCCTCCGGTGCTCTCCGG
AGACTGCGAGATCATAGATATAGATCTCACTACGCGGCTGCTCAAACTTGGGCAGAACGTAAGCCGCGAG
AGCGCCAACAACCGCTTCTTGGTCGAAGGCAGCAAGCGCGATGAATGTCTTACTACGGAGCAAGTTCCCG
AGGTAATCGGAGTCCGGCTGATGTTGGGAGTAGGTGGCTACGTCTCCGAACTCACGACCGAAAAGATCAA
GAGCAGCCCGCATGGATTTGACTTGGTCAGGGCCGAGCCTACATGTGCGAATGATGCCCATACTTGAGCC
ACCTAACTTTGTTTTAGGGCGACTGCCCTGCTGCGTAACATCGTTGCTGCTGCGTAACATCGTTGCTGCT
CCATAACATCAAACATCGACCCACGGCGTAACGCGCTTGCTGCTTGGATGCCCGAGGCATAGACTGTACA
AAAAAACAGTCATAACAAGCCATGAAAACCGCCACTGCGCCGTTACCACCGCTGCGTTCGGTCAAGGTTC
TGGACCAGTTGCGTGAGCGCATACGCTACTTGCATTACAGTTTACGAACCGAACAGGCTTATGTCAACTG
GGTTCGTGCCTTCATCCGTTTCCACGGTGTGCGTCCATGGGCAAATATTATACGCAAGGCGACAAGGTGC
TGATGCCGCTGGCGATTCAGGTTCATCATGCCGTTTGTGATGGCTTCCATGTCGGCAGAATGCTTAATGA
ATTACAACAGTTTTTATGCATGCGCCCAATACGCAAACCGCCTCTCCCCGCGCGTTGGCCGATTCATTAA
TGCAGCTGGCACGACAGGTTTCCCGACTGGAAAGCGGGCAGTGAGCGCAACGCAATTAATGTGAGTTAGC
TCACTCATTAGGCACCCCAGGCTTTACACTTTATGCTTCCGGCTCGTATGTTGTGTGGAATTGTGAGCGG
ATAACAATTTCACACAGGAGAATTATGACTCGAATTTCAACCAGTTCAGTAAATTCCAGCTTCAGTTACT
CGGCCCCTGCAGAGGAAGCGCAAAACCGCGTTTCCTCAGCCCCCACCAACTCCTCTCCACCTGGCACCAC
AACCGCTGTCGCCCAGGCGTCAGAGGGGCAAAAAAAGCCGGGGGCGGTATTAAGCATGCATGCACAGCGA
CTGCGCCAATTGTGTGAGAGTTCATCTCACCAGTACCGGCAGAACGCGCTATTAGCTAAATCTTTTGATG
CTCAACGCCTAGACATTAACACTCAAGCGGGCCCTTCCAATAGCCCTCACCTGAACGCTCTCAACAAGCT
CCAACAACGAGATTTCAAACCTGCGGCTGGCGGGCTAGAAATCCCATTTACACCCAAATCCCTATTGGGT
GGAGGTGCAATGAGAGACCTGAGACGTTGATCGGCACGTAAGAGGTTCCAACTTTCACCATAATGAAATA
AGATCACTACCGGGCGTATTTTTTGAGTTATCGAGATTTTCAGGAGCTAAGGAAGCTAAAATGGAGAAAA
AAATCACTGGATATACCACCGTTGATATATCCCAATGGCATCGTAAAGAACATTTTGAGGCATTTCAGTC
AGTTGCTCAATGTACCTATAACCAGACCGTTCAGCTGGATATTACGGCCTTTTTAAAGACCGTAAAGAAA
AATAAGCACAAGTTTTATCCGGCCTTTATTCACATTCTTGCCCGCCTGATGAATGCTCATCCGGAATTCC
GTATGGCAATGAAAGACGGTGAGCTGGTGATATGGGATAGTGTTCACCCTTGTTACACCGTTTTCCATGA
GCAAACTGAAACGTTTTCATCGCTCTGGAGTGAATACCACGACGATTTCCGGCAGTTTCTACACATATAT
TCGCAAGATGTGGCGTGTTACGGTGAAAACCTGGCCTATTTCCCTAAAGGGTTTATTGAGAATATGTTTT
TCGTCTCAGCCAATCCCTGGGTGAGTTTCACCAGTTTTGATTTAAACGTGGCCAATATGGACAACTTCTT
CGCCCCCGTTTTCACCATGGGCAAATATTATACGCAAGGCGACAAGGTGCTGATGCCGCTGGCGATTCAG
GTTCATCATGCCGTTTGTGATGGCTTCCATGTCGGCAGAATGCTTAATGAATTACAACAGTACTGCGATG
AGTGGCAGGGGGGGCGTAAACGCCGCGTGGATCCGGCTTACTAAAAGCCAGATAACAGTATGCGTATTTG
CGCGCTGATTTTTGCGGTATAAGAATATATACTGATATGTATACCCGAAGTATGTCAAAAAGAGGTATGC
TATGAAGCAGCGTATTACAGTGACAGTTGACAGCGACAGCTATCAGTTGCTCAAGGCATATATGATGTCA
ATATCTCCGGTCTGGTAAGCACAACCATGCAGAATGAAGCCCGTCGTCTGCGTGCCGAACGCTGGAAAGC
GGAAAATCAGGAAGGGATGGCTGAGGTCGCCCGGTTTATTGAAATGAACGGCTCTTTTGCTGACGAGAAC
AGGGGCTGGTGAAATGCAGTTTAAGGTTTACACCTATAAAAGAGAGAGCCGTTATCGTCTGTTTGTGGAT
GTACAGAGTGATATTATTGACACGCCCGGGCGACGGATGGTGATCCCCCTGGCCAGTGCACGTCTGCTGT
CAGATAAAGTCTCCCGTGAACTTTACCCGGTGGTGCATATCGGGGATGAAAGCTGGCGCATGATGACCAC
CGATATGGCCAGTGTGCCGGTTTCCGTTATCGGGGAAGAAGTGGCTGATCTCAGCCACCGCGAAAATGAC
ATCAAAAACGCCATTAACCTGATGTTCTGGGGAATATAAATGTCAGGCTCCCTTATACACAGCCAGTCGG
TCTCAGCTTAACAAAAGTTGATTTCTGAAGAAGATTTGAACGGTGAACAAAAGCTAATCTCCGAGGAAGA
CTTGAACGGTGAACAAAAATTAATCTCAGAAGAAGACTTGAACTGAAGCTTTAAGCGTTAATATTTTGTT
AAAATTCGCGTTAAATTTTTGTTAAATCAGCTCATTTTTTAACCAATAGGCCGTACTGCGATGAGTGGCA
GGGCGGGGCGTAATTTTTTTAAGGCAGTTATTGGTGCCCTTAAACGCCTGGTTGCTACGCCTGAATAAGT
GATAATAAGCGGATGAATGGCAGAAATTCGAAAGCAAATTCGACCCGGTCGTCGGTTCAGGGCAGGGTCG
TTAAATAGCCGCTTATGTCTATTGCTGGTTTACCGGTTTATTGACTACCGGAAGCAGTGTGACCGTGTGC
TTCTCAAATGCCTGAGGCCAGTTTGCTCAGGCTCTCCCCGTGGAGGTAATAATTGACGATATGATCATTT
ATTCTGCCTCCCAGAGCCTGATAAAAACGGTGAATCCGTTAGCGAGGTGCCGCCGGCTTCCATTCAGGTC
GAGGTGGCCCGACTCCATGCACCGCGACGCAACGCGGGGAGGCAGACAAGGTATAGGGCGGCGAGGCGGC
TACAGCCGATAGTCTGGAACAGCGCACTTACGGGTTGCTGCGCAACCCAAGTGCTACCGGCGCGGCAGCG
TGACCCGTGTCGGCGGCTCCAACGGCTCGCCATCGTCCAGAAAACACGGCTCATCGGGCATCGGCAGGCG
CTGCTGCCCGCGCCGTTCCCATTCCTCCGTTTCGGTCAAGGCTGGCAGGTCTGGTTCCATGCCCGGAATG
CCGGGCTGGCTGGGCGGCTCCTCGCCGGGGCCGGTCGGTAGTTGCTGCTCGCCCGGATACAGGGTCGGGA
TGCGGCGCAGGTCGCCATGCCCCAACAGCGATTCGTCCTGGTCGTCGTGATCAACCACCACGGCGGCACT
GAACACCGACAGGCGCAACTGGTCGCGGGGCTGGCCCCACGCCACGCGGTCATTGACCACGTAGGCCGAC
ACGGTGCCGGGGCCGTTGAGCTTCACGACGGAGATCCAGCGCTCGGCCACCAAGTCCTTGACTGCGTATT
GGACCGTCCGCAAAGAACGTCCGATGAGCTTGGAAAGTGTCTTCTGGCTGACCACCACGGCGTTCTGGTG
GCCCATCTGCGCCACGAGGTGATGCAGCAGCATTGCCGCCGTGGGTTTCCTCGCAATAAGCCCGGCCCAC
GCCTCATGCGCTTTGCGTTCCGTTTGCACCCAGTGACCGGGCTTGTTCTTGGCTTGAATGCCGATTTCTC
TGGACTGCGTGGCCATGCTTATCTCCATGCGGTAGGGGTGCCGCACGGTTGCGGCACCATGCGCAATCAG
CTGCAACTTTTCGGCAGCGCGACAACAATTATGCGTTGCGTAAAAGTGGCAGTCAATTACAGATTTTCTT
TAACCTACGCAATGAGCTATTGCGGGGGGTGCCGCAATGAGCTGTTGCGTACCCCCCTTTTTTAAGTTGT
TGATTTTTAAGTCTTTCGCATTTCGCCCTATATCTAGTTCTTTGGTGCCCAAAGAAGGGCACCCCTGCGG
GGTTCCCCCACGCCTTCGGCGCGGCTCCCCCTCCGGCAAAAAGTGGCCCCTCCGGGGCTTGTTGATCGAC
TGCGCGGCCTTCGGCCTTGCCCAAGGTGGCGCTGCCCCCTTGGAACCCCCGCACTCGCCGCCGTGAGGCT
CGGGGGGCAGGCGGGCGGGCTTCGCCCTTCGACTGCCCCCACTCGCATAGGCTTGGGTCGTTCCAGGCGC
GTCAAGGCCAAGCCGCTGCGCGGTCGCTGCGCGAGCCTTGACCCGCCTTCCACTTGGTGTCCAACCGGCA
AGCGAAGCGCGCAGGCCGCAGGCCGGAGGCTTTTCCCCAGAGAAAATTAAAAAAATTGATGGGGCAAGGC
CGCAGGCCGCGCAGTTGGAGCCGGTGGGTATGTGGTCGAAGGCTGGGTAGCCGGTGGGCAATCCCTGTGG
TCAAGCTCGTGGGCAGGCGCAGCCTGTCCATCAGCTTGTCCAGCAGGGTTGTCCACGGGCCGAGCGAAGC
GAGCCAGCCGGTGGCCGCTCGCGGCCATCGTCCACATATCCACGGGCTGGCAAGGGAGCGCAGCGACCGC
GCAGGGCGAAGCCCGGAGAGCAAGCCCGTAGGGCGCCGCAGCCGCCGTAGGCGGTCACGACTTTGCGAAG
CAAAGTCTAGTGAGTATACTCAAGCATTGAGTGGCCCGCCGGAGGCACCGCCTTGCGCTGCCCCCGTCGA
GCCGGTTGGACACCAAAAGGGAGGGGCAGGCATGGCGGCATACGCGATCATGCGATGCAAGAAGCTGGCG
AAAATGGGCAACGTGGCGGCCAGTCTCAAGCACGCCTACCGCGAGCGCGAGACGCCCAACGCTGACGCCA
GCAGGACGCCAGAGAACGAGCACTGGGCGGCCAGCAGCACCGATGAAGCGATGGGCCGACTGCGCGAGTT
GCTGCCAGAGAAGCGGCGCAAGGACGCTGTGTTGGCGGTCGAGTACGTCATGACGGCCAGCCCGGAATGG
TGGAAGTCGGCCAGCCAAGAACAGCAGGCGGCGTTCTTCGAGAAGGCGCACAAGTGGCTGGCGGACAAGT
ACGGGGCGGATCGCATCGTGACGGCCAGCATCCACCGTGACGAAACCAGCCCGCACATGACCGCGTTCGT
GGTGCCGCTGACGCAGGACGGCAGGCTGTCGGCCAAGGAGTTCATCGGCAACAAAGCGCAGATGACCCGC
GACCAGACCACGTTTGCGGCCGCTGTGGCCGATCTAGGGCTGCAACGGGGCATCGAGGGCAGCAAGGCAC
GTCACACGCGCATTCAGGCGTTCTACGAGGCCCTGGAGCGGCCACCAGTGGGCCACGTCACCATCAGCCC
GCAAGCGGTCGAGCCACGCGCCTATGCACCGCAGGGATTGGCCGAAAAGCTGGGAATCTCAAAGCGCGTT
GAGACGCCGGAAGCCGTGGCCGACCGGCTGACAAAAGCGGTTCGGCAGGGGTATGAGCCTGCCCTACAGG
CCGCCGCAGGAGCGCGTGAGATGCGCAAGAAGGCCGATCAAGCCCAAGAGACGGCCCGAGATCTTCGGGA
GCGCCTGAAGCCCGTTCTGGACGCCCTGGGGCCGTTGAATCGGGATATGCAGGCCAAGGCCGCCGCGATC
ATCAAGGCCGTGGGCGAAAAGCT
